Addgene plasmid #53922: C21orf56_pCSdest
Depositing lab: Roger Reeves. Depositing organization: Johns Hopkins University and School of Medicine. Publication: Survey of Human Chromosome 21 Gene Expression Effects on Early Development in Danio rerio. Edie S, Zaghloul NA, Leitch CC, Klinedinst DK, Lebron J, Thole JF, McCallion AS, Katsanis N, Reeves RH. G3 (Bethesda). 2018 Jul 2;8(7):2215-2223. doi: 10.1534/g3.118.200144. PubMed 29760202.
Backbone
  Vector backbone: pCSDest
  Backbone manufacturer: Lawson Lab (Addgene Plasmid 22423)
  Backbone size w/o insert (bp): 4095
  Vector type: Mammalian Expression
Growth in bacteria
  Bacterial resistance: Ampicillin, 100 μg/mL
  Growth temperature: 37°C
  Growth strain: Top10
  Copy number: High Copy
Gene/Insert
  Gene/Insert name: SPATC1L (alt name: C21orf56)
  Species: H. sapiens (human)
  Insert size (bp): 561
  Entrez Gene: C21orf56 (a.k.a. MGC99490, DKFZp434N0650)
  Promoter: SP6 and CMV
  Cloning method: Gateway Cloning
  Sequencing primers: 5′ CMV-F; 3′ EBV-Rev
Terms and licenses: Academic/Nonprofit Terms; Industry Terms
Depositor comments: NM_032261
How to cite: C21orf56_pCSdest was a gift from Roger Reeves (Addgene plasmid # 53922 ; http://n2t.net/addgene:53922 ; RRID:Addgene_53922)
