[The description below was written by a language model from this plasmid's Addgene catalogue record.]
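Description:
C21orf56_pCSdest is an expression clone of the human chromosome 21 gene SPATC1L (formerly C21orf56), built by Gateway recombination into the pCSDest destination vector, a Gateway-adapted backbone of about 4.1 kb. The recorded insert is 561 bp of human origin, and the depositor comments cite a RefSeq mRNA accession as the reference for it. No epitope tags, fusion partners or reporters are listed. The plasmid is catalogued as a mammalian expression vector, is maintained in E. coli at high copy number and is selected with ampicillin. The record does not describe the origin of replication or other backbone elements, and no feature table is provided, so the fine structure of the cassette (recombination site scars, polyadenylation signal and the like) cannot be confirmed here.

Two promoters are recorded upstream of the insert, CMV and SP6, and they serve different purposes. The CMV promoter drives strong constitutive transcription by RNA polymerase II when the DNA is introduced into vertebrate cells. The SP6 phage promoter allows the same open reading frame to be transcribed in vitro, producing synthetic mRNA suitable for embryo microinjection. This dual arrangement fits the associated publication, which surveyed the effects of expressing human chromosome 21 genes on early zebrafish (Danio rerio) development. This plasmid appears to be one member of that clone collection. It is suited to overexpression studies of SPATC1L, whether by transfection of cultured cells or by mRNA synthesis for injection into embryos.
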