>Addgene plasmid #53922 | C21orf56_pCSdest | addgene partial sequence | sequence record 95384 | EBV-rev 5'-GTGGTTTGTCCAAACTCATC-3'
TACGACTCACTATAGTTCTAGAGGCTCGAGAGGATCACCACTTTGTACAAGAAAGCTGGGTTCTACCAGG
CGAAGAGGGGCTTGCCGTCCTCCTTGGAGAGCTCGCACAGGCAGTTGAGCAGCAGCAGCGAGTCGCCCAG
GAACTTGGGGGGCACCACGTCGATGACCAGCTTGCGCAGCGCGGCCGGGCTGCTGTGCAGGGGGTTGGCG
CGCAGGTCGGGCCGCTGCTTCAGGATTCCGTAGGTGTTGATGAGGAACTCGCTGAACGCCGGGTGCACGT
CGCGGCTGTAGCCCAGCTTCTCCAGGCGCGCGCTCAGGGCCAGGTAGCGCTGCGTCAGCTCGCGCAGCTT
CCTCTCGTCCACGGAGCCGTCCAGAGACTTGGTGGAGGTCTGCTCGATCTTCTCGGGGATGTTGGCCACC
GTGAAGCCGTAGAGCCGCGTCACGCCCGGGAACACGTAGGCCAGGATGCGGCGGTCCAGCTGGAAGGCGA
TCTCGCCCACCACGCGCGCGTCCTTCTCGGCGCCCGCGAAGCTCTGGATCTCATTGAGGTAGTAGCTCCT
CCTGGTCCTGTCCCCGGTGGGCAGGCTGCTCTCCGAGAAACACACCTTCTTAGGCCGGACCATGGTGCCT
GCTTTTTTGTACAAACTTGTGATCCTTGAATTCGAATCGATGGGATCCTGCAAAAAGAACAAGTAGCTTG
TATTCTATAGTGTCACCTAAATCAAGCTTGCTCCGACGTCCCCAGGCAGAATGGCGGTTCCCTAAACGAG
CATTGCTTATATAGACCTCCCATTAGGCACGCCTACCGCCCATTTACGTCAAT
